Addgene plasmid #193051: pSems-leader-mEGFP-MBP-TMD(ALA7)
Purpose: Expression of artificial transmembrane protein tagged with mEGFP and MBP at the plasma membrane. Control construct for single molecule co-localization and co-tracking microscopy.
Depositing lab: Jacob Piehler. Depositing organization: Universitaet Osnabrueck. Publication: Four-color single-molecule imaging with engineered tags resolves the molecular architecture of signaling complexes in the plasma membrane. Sotolongo Bellon J, Birkholz O, Richter CP, Eull F, Kenneweg H, Wilmes S, Rothbauer U, You C, Walter MR, Kurre R, Piehler J. Cell Rep Methods. 2022 Feb 4;2(2):100165. doi: 10.1016/j.crmeth.2022.100165. eCollection 2022 Feb 28. PubMed 35474965.
Backbone
  Vector backbone: pSEMS(26m)
  Backbone manufacturer: Covalys, NEB
  Backbone size w/o insert (bp): 5787
  Total vector size (bp): 7293
  Modifications to backbone: original SNAP-tag substituted
  Vector type: Mammalian Expression
  Selectable markers: Neomycin (select with G418)
Growth in bacteria
  Bacterial resistance: Ampicillin, 100 μg/mL
  Growth temperature: 37°C
  Growth strain: DH5alpha
  Copy number: High Copy
Gene/Insert
  Gene/Insert name: ALA7-TMD (alt name: synthetic transmembrane domain (Ala-Leu-Ala)7)
  Species: Synthetic
  Insert size (bp): 2079
  Promoter: CMV
  Tag / fusion protein: Ig k-chain leader sequence (N terminal on insert); mEGFP (N terminal on insert); MBP (N terminal on insert)
  Cloning method: Restriction Enzyme; 5′ cloning site EcoRV (not destroyed); 3′ cloning site NotI (not destroyed)
  Sequencing primers: 5′ CGCAAATGGGCGGTAGGCGTG; 3′ CAACAGCTGGCCCTCGCAGA
Terms and licenses: Academic/Nonprofit Terms; Industry Terms: Not Available to Industry
How to cite: pSems-leader-mEGFP-MBP-TMD(ALA7) was a gift from Jacob Piehler (Addgene plasmid # 193051 ; http://n2t.net/addgene:193051 ; RRID:Addgene_193051)
