[The description below was written by a language model from this plasmid's Addgene catalogue record and pLannotate feature annotations shown in this document.]
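Description:
pSems-leader-mEGFP-MBP-TMD(ALA7) is a mammalian expression plasmid of about 7.3 kb built on the pSEMS(26m) backbone, in which the original SNAP-tag has been replaced by the insert. It is maintained in E. coli as a high-copy plasmid through a ColE1/pUC-type origin and selected with ampicillin via the β-lactamase gene. Short lac promoter/operator, lacI and bom fragments are annotated as backbone remnants.

The payload is driven by the human CMV immediate early enhancer and promoter, with a T7 promoter lying just upstream of the coding region. The open reading frame begins with the mouse Igκ light-chain leader, which directs the protein into the secretory pathway. A short match to an HA epitope follows, then monomeric EGFP and E. coli maltose binding protein lacking its own signal sequence. The synthetic (Ala-Leu-Ala)7 transmembrane domain named in the catalogue is not separately annotated in the feature table; it presumably lies in the unannotated stretch after MBP. With this arrangement, the leader and the C-terminal membrane anchor should place mEGFP and MBP on the extracellular face of the plasma membrane.

Downstream, a chimeric intron and an EMCV IRES link the fusion to a neomycin phosphotransferase gene. The transgene and G418 resistance are therefore expressed from one bicistronic transcript that ends at SV40 polyadenylation signals, which allows selection of stable cell lines.

According to the record, the construct expresses an artificial, mEGFP- and MBP-tagged transmembrane protein at the plasma membrane. It serves as a control for single-molecule co-localization and co-tracking microscopy.
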