Features (pLannotate 1.2.2; 22 found; start..end, strand, type, name):
     28..80      -  misc_feature   bom (fragment): basis of mobility region from pBR322
    235..614     +  enhancer       CMV enhancer: human cytomegalovirus immediate early enhancer
    615..818     +  promoter       CMV promoter: human cytomegalovirus (CMV) immediate early promoter
    814..847     +  LTR            5' LTR (truncated) (fragment): truncated 5' long terminal repeat (LTR) from HIV-1
    863..881     +  promoter       T7 promoter: promoter for bacteriophage T7 RNA polymerase
    918..980     +  sig_peptide    Igκ leader: leader sequence from mouse immunoglobulin κ light chain
    980..1003    +  CDS            3xHA (fragment): three tandem HA epitope tags
   1017..1733    +  CDS            mEGFP: mEGFP is a basic (constitutively fluorescent) green fluorescent protein published in 2002, derived from Aequorea victoria. It has moderate acid sensitivity.
   1749..2849    +  CDS            MBP: maltose binding protein from E. coli; malE (mutated); This version of the gene does not encode a signal sequence, so MBP will remain in the cytosol.
   3068..3297    +  intron         chimeric intron: chimera between introns from adenovirus and immunoglobulin heavy chain genes
   3480..3942    +  misc_feature   IRES: internal ribosome entry site (IRES) of the encephalomyocarditis virus (EMCV)
   3978..4781    +  CDS            NeoR/KanR: aminoglycoside phosphotransferase from Tn5; aph(3')-II (or nptII); confers resistance to neomycin, kanamycin, and G418 (Geneticin®)
   4804..4888    +  CDS            large T antigen (fragment): large T antigen from SV40 (simian virus 40)
   4911..5032    +  polyA_signal   SV40 poly(A) signal: SV40 polyadenylation signal
   5043..5094    +  polyA_signal   SV40 poly(A) signal (fragment): SV40 polyadenylation signal
   5158..5174    -  protein_bind   lac operator: The lac repressor binds to the lac operator to inhibit transcription in E. coli. This inhibition can be relieved by adding lactose or isopropyl-β-D-thiogalactopyranoside (IPTG). lac repressor encoded by lacI
   5182..5212    -  promoter       lac promoter: promoter for the E. coli lac operon
   5227..5248    -  protein_bind   CAP binding site: CAP binding activates transcription in the presence of cAMP. E. coli catabolite activator protein
   5261..5353    -  CDS            lacI (fragment): lac repressor; lacI; The lac repressor binds to the lac operator to inhibit transcription in E. coli. This inhibition can be relieved by adding lactose or isopropyl-β-D-thiogalactopyranoside (IPTG).
   5536..6124    -  rep_origin     ori: high-copy-number ColE1/pMB1/pBR322/pUC origin of replication
   6295..7155    -  CDS            AmpR: β-lactamase; bla; confers resistance to ampicillin, carbenicillin, and related antibiotics
   7156..7260    -  promoter       AmpR promoter: bla
>Addgene plasmid #193051 | pSems-leader-mEGFP-MBP-TMD(ALA7) | addgene full sequence | sequence record 386362 | Addgene NGS Result
GACGGATCGGGAGATCTCCCGATCCCCTATGGTGCACTCTCAGTACAATCTGCTCTGATGCCGCATAGTT
AAGCCAGTATCTGCTCCCTGCTTGTGTGTTGGAGGTCGCTGAGTAGTGCGCGAGCAAAATTTAAGCTACA
ACAAGGCAAGGCTTGACCGACAATTGCATGAAGAATCTGCTTAGGGTTAGGCGTTTTGCGCTGCTTCGCG
ATGTACGGGCCAGATATACGCGTTGACATTGATTATTGACTAGTTATTAATAGTAATCAATTACGGGGTC
ATTAGTTCATAGCCCATATATGGAGTTCCGCGTTACATAACTTACGGTAAATGGCCCGCCTGGCTGACCG
CCCAACGACCCCCGCCCATTGACGTCAATAATGACGTATGTTCCCATAGTAACGCCAATAGGGACTTTCC
ATTGACGTCAATGGGTGGAGTATTTACGGTAAACTGCCCACTTGGCAGTACATCAAGTGTATCATATGCC
AAGTACGCCCCCTATTGACGTCAATGACGGTAAATGGCCCGCCTGGCATTATGCCCAGTACATGACCTTA
TGGGACTTTCCTACTTGGCAGTACATCTACGTATTAGTCATCGCTATTACCATGGTGATGCGGTTTTGGC
AGTACATCAATGGGCGTGGATAGCGGTTTGACTCACGGGGATTTCCAAGTCTCCACCCCATTGACGTCAA
TGGGAGTTTGTTTTGGCACCAAAATCAACGGGACTTTCCAAAATGTCGTAACAACTCCGCCCCATTGACG
CAAATGGGCGGTAGGCGTGTACGGTGGGAGGTCTATATAAGCAGAGCTCTCTGGCTAACTAGAGAACCCA
CTGCTTACTGGCTTATCGAAATTAATACGACTCACTATAGGGAGACCCAAGCTTGGTACCGAGCTCGGAT
CGATATCATGGAGACAGACACACTCCTGCTATGGGTACTGCTGCTCTGGGTTCCAGGTTCCACTGGTGAC
TATCCATATGATGTTCCAGATTATGCTGAATTCACCATGGTGAGCAAGGGCGAGGAGCTGTTCACCGGGG
TGGTGCCCATCCTGGTCGAGCTGGACGGCGACGTAAACGGCCACAAGTTCAGCGTGTCCGGCGAGGGCGA
GGGCGATGCCACCTACGGCAAGCTGACCCTGAAGTTCATCTGCACCACCGGCAAGCTGCCCGTGCCCTGG
CCCACCCTCGTGACCACCCTGACCTACGGCGTGCAGTGCTTCAGCCGCTACCCCGACCACATGAAGCAGC
ACGACTTCTTCAAGTCCGCCATGCCCGAAGGCTACGTCCAGGAGCGCACCATCTTCTTCAAGGACGACGG
CAACTACAAGACCCGCGCCGAGGTGAAGTTCGAGGGCGACACCCTGGTGAACCGCATCGAGCTGAAGGGC
ATCGACTTCAAGGAGGACGGCAACATCCTGGGGCACAAGCTGGAGTACAACTACAACAGCCACAACGTCT
ATATCATGGCCGACAAGCAGAAGAACGGCATCAAGGTGAACTTCAAGATCCGCCACAACATCGAGGACGG
CAGCGTGCAGCTCGCCGACCACTACCAGCAGAACACCCCCATCGGCGACGGCCCCGTGCTGCTGCCCGAC
AACCACTACCTGAGCACCCAGTCCAAACTGAGCAAAGACCCCAACGAGAAGCGCGATCACATGGTCCTGC
TGGAGTTCGTGACCGCCGCCGGGATCACTCTCGGCATGGACGAGCTGTACAAGGGATCCATGTGGAATAT
GAAAATCGAAGAAGGTAAACTGGTAATCTGGATTAACGGCGATAAAGGCTATAACGGTCTCGCTGAAGTC
GGTAAGAAATTCGAGAAAGATACCGGAATTAAAGTCACCGTTGAGCATCCGGATAAACTGGAAGAGAAAT
TCCCACAGGTTGCGGCAACTGGCGATGGCCCTGACATTATCTTCTGGGCACACGACCGCTTTGGTGGCTA
CGCTCAATCTGGCCTGTTGGCTGAAATCACCCCGGACAAAGCGTTCCAGGACAAGCTGTATCCGTTTACC
TGGGATGCCGTACGTTACAACGGCAAGCTGATTGCTTACCCGATCGCTGTTGAAGCGTTATCGCTGATTT
ATAACAAAGATCTGCTGCCGAACCCGCCAAAAACCTGGGAAGAGATCCCGGCGCTGGATAAAGAACTGAA
AGCGAAAGGTAAGAGCGCGCTGATGTTCAACCTGCAAGAACCGTACTTCACCTGGCCGCTGATTGCTGCT
GACGGGGGTTATGCGTTCAAGTATGAAAACGGCAAGTACGACATTAAAGACGTGGGCGTGGATAACGCTG
GCGCGAAAGCGGGTCTGACCTTCCTGGTTGACCTGATTAAAAACAAACACATGAATGCAGACACCGATTA
CTCCATCGCAGAAGCTGCCTTTAATAAAGGCGAAACAGCGATGACCATCAACGGCCCGTGGGCATGGTCC
AACATCGACACCAGCAAAGTGAATTATGGTGTAACGGTACTGCCGACCTTCAAGGGTCAACCATCCAAAC
CGTTCGTTGGCGTGCTGAGCGCAGGTATTAACGCCGCCAGTCCGAACAAAGAGCTGGCAAAAGAGTTCCT
CGAAAACTATCTGCTGACTGATGAAGGTCTGGAAGCGGTTAATAAAGACAAACCGCTGGGTGCCGTAGCG
CTGAAGTCTTACGAGGAAGAGTTGGCGAAAGATCCACGTATTGCCGCCACTATGGAAAACGCCCAGAAAG
GTGAAATCATGCCGAACATCCCGCAGATGTCCGCTTTCTGGTATGCCGTGCGTACTGCGGTGATCAACGC
CGCCAGCGGTCGTCAGACTGTCGATGAAGCCCTGAAAGACGCGCAGACTAATTCGAGCTCGAACAACAAC
AACAATAACAATAACAACAACCTCGGGATCGAGGGAAGGATTTCAACCGGTGCACTGGCAGCACTGGCAG
CGCTGGCAGCCCTGGCGGCACTGGCAGCACTGGCAGCACTGGCAAAAAGCTCTAGATAAGCGGCCGCATA
GATAACTGATCCAGTGTGCTGGAATTAATTCGCTGTCTGCGAGGGCCAGCTGTTGGGGTGAGTACTCCCT
CTCAAAAGCGGGCATGACTTCTGCGCTAAGATTGTCAGTTTCCAAAAACGAGGAGGATTTGATATTCACC
TGGCCCGCGGTGATGCCTTTGAGGGTGGCCGCGTCCATCTGGTCAGAAAAGACAATCTTTTTGTTGTCAA
GCTTGAGGTGTGGCAGGCTTGAGATCTGGCCATACACTTGAGTGACAATGACATCCACTTTGCCTTTCTC
TCCACAGGTGTCCACTCCCAGGTCCAACTGCAGGTCGAGCATGCATCTAGGGCGGCCAATTCCGCCCCTC
TCCCCCCCCCCCTCTCCCTCCCCCCCCCCTAACGTTACTGGCCGAAGCCGCTTGGAATAAGGCCGGTGTG
CGTTTGTCTATATGTTATTTTCCACCATATTGCCGTCTTTTGGCAATGTGAGGGCCCGGAAACCTGGCCC
TGTCTTCTTGACGAGCATTCCTAGGGGTCTTTCCCCTCTCGCCAAAGGAATGCAAGGTCTGTTGAATGTC
GTGAAGGAAGCAGTTCCTCTGGAAGCTTCTTGAAGACAAACAACGTCTGTAGCGACCCTTTGCAGGCAGC
GGAACCCCCCACCTGGCGACAGGTGCCTCTGCGGCCAAAAGCCACGTGTATAAGATACACCTGCAAAGGC
GGCACAACCCCAGTGCCACGTTGTGAGTTGGATAGTTGTGGAAAGAGTCAAATGGCTCTCCTCAAGCGTA
TTCAACAAGGGGCTGAAGGATGCCCAGAAGGTACCCCATTGTATGGGATCTGATCTGGGGCCTCGGTGCA
CATGCTTTACATGTGTTTAGTCGAGGTTAAAAAAACGTCTAGGCCCCCCGAACCACGGGGACGTGGTTTT
CCTTTGAAAAACACGATGATAAGCTTGCCACAACCCGGGATAATTCCTGCAGCCAATATGGGATCGGCCA
TTGAACAAGATGGATTGCACGCAGGTTCTCCGGCCGCTTGGGTGGAGAGGCTATTCGGCTATGACTGGGC
ACAACAGACAATCGGCTGCTCTGATGCCGCCGTGTTCCGGCTGTCAGCGCAGGGGCGCCCGGTTCTTTTT
GTCAAGACCGACCTGTCCGGTGCCCTGAATGAACTGCAGGACGAGGCAGCGCGGCTATCGTGGCTGGCCA
CGACGGGCGTTCCTTGCGCAGCTGTGCTCGACGTTGTCACTGAAGCGGGAAGGGACTGGCTGCTATTGGG
CGAAGTGCCGGGGCAGGATCTCCTGTCATCTCACCTTGCTCCTGCCGAGAAAGTATCCATCATGGCTGAT
GCAATGCGGCGGCTGCATACGCTTGATCCGGCTACCTGCCCATTCGACCACCAAGCGAAACATCGCATCG
AGCGAGCACGTACTCGGATGGAAGCCGGTCTTGTCGATCAGGATGATCTGGACGAAGAGCATCAGGGGCT
CGCGCCAGCCGAACTGTTCGCCAGGCTCAAGGCGCGCATGCCCGACGGCGATGATCTCGTCGTGACCCAT
GGCGATGCCTGCTTGCCGAATATCATGGTGGAAAATGGCCGCTTTTCTGGATTCATCGACTGTGGCCGGC
TGGGTGTGGCGGACCGCTATCAGGACATAGCGTTGGCTACCCGTGATATTGCTGAAGAGCTTGGCGGCGA
ATGGGCTGACCGCTTCCTCGTGCTTTACGGTATCGCCGCTCCCGATTCGCAGCGCATCGCCTTCTATCGC
CTTCTTGACGAGTTCTTCTGAGGGGATCAATTCTCTAGATAACTGATCATAATCAGCCATACCACATTTG
TAGAGGTTTTACTTGCTTTAAAAAACCTCCCACACCTCCCCCTGAACCTGAAACATAAAATGAATGCAAT
TGTTGTTGTTAACTTGTTTATTGCAGCTTATAATGGTTACAAATAAAGCAATAGCATCACAAATTTCACA
AATAAAGCATTTTTTTCACTGCATTCTAGTTGTGGTTTGTCCAAACTCATCAATGTATCTTAACGCGTCG
AGTGCATTCTAGTTGTGGTTTGTCCAAACTCATCAATGTATCTTATCATGTCTGTATACCGTCGACCTCT
AGCTAGAGCTTGGCGTAATCATGGTCATAGCTGTTTCCTGTGTGAAATTGTTATCCGCTCACAATTCCAC
ACAACATACGAGCCGGAAGCATAAAGTGTAAAGCCTGGGGTGCCTAATGAGTGAGCTAACTCACATTAAT
TGCGTTGCGCTCACTGCCCGCTTTCCAGTCGGGAAACCTGTCGTGCCAGCTGCATTAATGAATCGGCCAA
CGCGCGGGGAGAGGCGGTTTGCGTATTGGGCGCTCTTCCGCTTCCTCGCTCACTGACTCGCTGCGCTCGG
TCGTTCGGCTGCGGCGAGCGGTATCAGCTCACTCAAAGGCGGTAATACGGTTATCCACAGAATCAGGGGA
TAACGCAGGAAAGAACATGTGAGCAAAAGGCCAGCAAAAGGCCAGGAACCGTAAAAAGGCCGCGTTGCTG
GCGTTTTTCCATAGGCTCCGCCCCCCTGACGAGCATCACAAAAATCGACGCTCAAGTCAGAGGTGGCGAA
ACCCGACAGGACTATAAAGATACCAGGCGTTTCCCCCTGGAAGCTCCCTCGTGCGCTCTCCTGTTCCGAC
CCTGCCGCTTACCGGATACCTGTCCGCCTTTCTCCCTTCGGGAAGCGTGGCGCTTTCTCATAGCTCACGC
TGTAGGTATCTCAGTTCGGTGTAGGTCGTTCGCTCCAAGCTGGGCTGTGTGCACGAACCCCCCGTTCAGC
CCGACCGCTGCGCCTTATCCGGTAACTATCGTCTTGAGTCCAACCCGGTAAGACACGACTTATCGCCACT
GGCAGCAGCCACTGGTAACAGGATTAGCAGAGCGAGGTATGTAGGCGGTGCTACAGAGTTCTTGAAGTGG
TGGCCTAACTACGGCTACACTAGAAGAACAGTATTTGGTATCTGCGCTCTGCTGAAGCCAGTTACCTTCG
GAAAAAGAGTTGGTAGCTCTTGATCCGGCAAACAAACCACCGCTGGTAGCGGTGGTTTTTTTGTTTGCAA
GCAGCAGATTACGCGCAGAAAAAAAGGATCTCAAGAAGATCCTTTGATCTTTTCTACGGGGTCTGACGCT
CAGTGGAACGAAAACTCACGTTAAGGGATTTTGGTCATGAGATTATCAAAAAGGATCTTCACCTAGATCC
TTTTAAATTAAAAATGAAGTTTTAAATCAATCTAAAGTATATATGAGTAAACTTGGTCTGACAGTTACCA
ATGCTTAATCAGTGAGGCACCTATCTCAGCGATCTGTCTATTTCGTTCATCCATAGTTGCCTGACTCCCC
GTCGTGTAGATAACTACGATACGGGAGGGCTTACCATCTGGCCCCAGTGCTGCAATGATACCGCGAGACC
CACGCTCACCGGCTCCAGATTTATCAGCAATAAACCAGCCAGCCGGAAGGGCCGAGCGCAGAAGTGGTCC
TGCAACTTTATCCGCCTCCATCCAGTCTATTAATTGTTGCCGGGAAGCTAGAGTAAGTAGTTCGCCAGTT
AATAGTTTGCGCAACGTTGTTGCCATTGCTACAGGCATCGTGGTGTCACGCTCGTCGTTTGGTATGGCTT
CATTCAGCTCCGGTTCCCAACGATCAAGGCGAGTTACATGATCCCCCATGTTGTGCAAAAAAGCGGTTAG
CTCCTTCGGTCCTCCGATCGTTGTCAGAAGTAAGTTGGCCGCAGTGTTATCACTCATGGTTATGGCAGCA
CTGCATAATTCTCTTACTGTCATGCCATCCGTAAGATGCTTTTCTGTGACTGGTGAGTACTCAACCAAGT
CATTCTGAGAATAGTGTATGCGGCGACCGAGTTGCTCTTGCCCGGCGTCAATACGGGATAATACCGCGCC
ACATAGCAGAACTTTAAAAGTGCTCATCATTGGAAAACGTTCTTCGGGGCGAAAACTCTCAAGGATCTTA
CCGCTGTTGAGATCCAGTTCGATGTAACCCACTCGTGCACCCAACTGATCTTCAGCATCTTTTACTTTCA
CCAGCGTTTCTGGGTGAGCAAAAACAGGAAGGCAAAATGCCGCAAAAAAGGGAATAAGGGCGACACGGAA
ATGTTGAATACTCATACTCTTCCTTTTTCAATATTATTGAAGCATTTATCAGGGTTATTGTCTCATGAGC
GGATACATATTTGAATGTATTTAGAAAAATAAACAAATAGGGGTTCCGCGCACATTTCCCCGAAAAGTGC
CACCTGACGTC
